>Addgene plasmid #111723 | pBacMam2-DiEx-LIC-N-flag_huntingtin_full-length_Q23 | addgene full sequence | sequence record 220473 | Addgene NGS Result
TTCTCTGTCACAGAATGAAAATTTTTCTGTCATCTCTTCGTTATTAATGTTTGTAATTGACTGAATATCA
ACGCTTATTTGCAGCCTGAATGGCGAATGGG
[124 nt withheld, positions 102-225]
C
[91 nt withheld, positions 227-317]
A
[49 nt withheld, positions 319-367]
CCTTTGACGTTGGAGTCCACGTTCTT
[37 nt withheld, positions 394-430]
ACCCTATCTCGGTCTATTCTTTTGATTTATAAGGGATTTTGCCGATTTCGGCCTATTGGTTAAAAAATGA
GCTGATTTAACAAAAATTTAACGCGAATTTTAACAAAATATTAACGCTTACAATTTAGGTGGCACTTTTC
GGGGAAATGTGCGCGGAACCCCTATTTGTTTATTTTTCTAAATACATTCAAATATGTATCCGCTCATGAG
ACAATAACCCTGATAAATGCTTCAATAATATTGAAAAAGGAAGAGTATGAGTATTCAACATTTCCGTGTC
GCCCTTATTCCCTTTTTTGCGGCATTTTGCCTTCCTGTTTTTGCTCACCCAGAAACGCTGGTGAAAGTAA
AAGATGCTGAAGATCAGTTGGGTGCACGAGTGGGTTACATCGAACTGGATCTCAACAGCGGTAAGATCCT
TGAGAGTTTTCGCCCCGAAGAACGTTTTCCAATGATGAGCACTTTTAAAGTTCTGCTATGTGGCGCGGTA
TTATCCCGTATTGACGCCGGGCAAGAGCAACTCGGTCGCCGCATACACTATTCTCAGAATGACTTGGTTG
AGTACTCACCAGTCACAGAAAAGCATCTTACGGATGGCATGACAGTAAGAGAATTATGCAGTGCTGCCAT
AACCATGAGTGATAACACTGCGGCCAACTTACTTCTGACAACGATCGGAGGACCGAAGGAGCTAACCGCT
TTTTTGCACAACATGGGGGATCATGTAACTCGCCTTGATCGTTGGGAACCGGAGCTGAATGAAGCCATAC
CAAACGACGAGCGTGACACCACGATGCCTGTAGCAATGGCAACAACGTTGCGCAAACTATTAACTGGCGA
ACTACTTACTCTAGCTTCCCGGCAACAATTAATAGACTGGATGGAGGCGGATAAAGTTGCAGGACCACTT
CTGCGCTCGGCCCTTCCGGCTGGCTGGTTTATTGCTGATAAATCTGGAGCCGGTGAGCGTGGGTCTCGCG
GTATCATTGCAGCACTGGGGCCAGATGGTAAGCCCTCCCGTATCGTAGTTATCTACACGACGGGGAGTCA
GGCAACTATGGATGAACGAAATAGACAGATCGCTGAGATAGGTGCCTCACTGATTAAGCATTGGTAACTG
TCAGACCAAGTTTACTCATATATACTTTAGATTGATTTAAAACTTCATTTTTAATTTAAAAGGATCTAGG
TGAAGATCCTTTTTGATAATCTCATGACCAAAATCCCTTAACGTGAGTTTTCGTTCCACTGAGCGTCAGA
CCCCGTAGAAAAGATCAAAGGATCTTCTTGAGATCCTTTTTTTCTGCGCGTAATCTGCTGCTTGCAAACA
AAAAAACCACCGCTACCAGCGGTGGTTTGTTTGCCGGATCAAGAGCTACCAACTCTTTTTCCGAAGGTAA
CTGGCTTCAGCAGAGCGCAGATACCAAATACTGTTCTTCTAGTGTAGCCGTAGTTAGGCCACCACTTCAA
GAACTCTGTAGCACCGCCTACATACCTCGCTCTGCTAATCCTGTTACCAGTGGCTGCTGCCAGTGGCGAT
AAGTCGTGTCTTACCGGGTTGGACTCAAGACGATAGTTACCGGATAAGGCGCAGCGGTCGGGCTGAACGG
GGGGTTCGTGCACACAGCCCAGCTTGGAGCGAACGACCTACACCGAACTGAGATACCTACAGCGTGAGCT
ATGAGAAAGCGCCACGCTTCCCGAAGGGAGAAAGGCGGACAGGTATCCGGTAAGCGGCAGGGTCGGAACA
GGAGAGCGCACGAGGGAGCTTCCAGGGGGAAACGCCTGGTATCTTTATAGTCCTGTCGGGTTTCGCCACC
TCTGACTTGAGCGTCGATTTTTGTGATGCTCGTCAGGGGGGCGGAGCCTATGGAAAAACGCCAGCAACGC
GGCCTTTTTACGGTTCCTGGCCTTTTGCTGGCCTTTTGCTCACATGTTCTTTCCTGCGTTATCCCCTGAT
TCTGTGGATAACCGTATTACCGCCTTTGAGTGAGCTGATACCGCTCGCCGCAGCCGAACGACCGAGCGCA
GCGAGTCAGTGAGCGAGGAAGCGGAAGAGCGCCTGATGCGGTATTTTCTCCTTACGCATCTGTGCGGTAT
TTCACACCGCATAGACCAGCCGCGTAACCTGGCAAAATCGGTTACGGTTGAGTAATAAATGGATGCCCTG
CGTAAGCGGGTGTGGGCGGACAATAAAGTCTTAAACTGAACAAAATAGATCTAAACTATGACAATAAAGT
CTTAAACTAGACAGAATAGTTGTAAACTGAAATCAGTCCAGTTATGCTGTGAAAAAGCATACTGGACTTT
TGTTATGGCTAAAGCAAACTCTTCATTTTCTGAAGTGCAAATTGCCCGTCGTATTAAAGAGGGGCGTGGC
CAAGGGCATGGTAAAGACTATATTCGCGGCGTTGTGACAATTTACCGAACAACTCCGCGGCCGGGAAGCC
GATCTCGGCTTGAACGAATTGTTAGGTGGCGGTACTTGGGTCGATATCAAAGTGCATCACTTCTTCCCGT
ATGCCCAACTTTGTATAGAGAGCCACTGCGGGATCGTCACCGTAATCTGCTTGCACGTAGATCACATAAG
CACCAAGCGCGTTGGCCTCATGCTTCAAGAGATTGATGAGCGCGGTGGCAATGCCCTGCCTCCGGTGCTC
GCCGGAGACTGCGAGATCATAGATATAGATCTCACTACGCGGCTGCTCAAACTTGGGCAGAACGTAAGCC
GCGAGAGCGCCAACAACCGCTTCTTGGTCGAAGGCAGCAAGCGCGATGAATGTCTTACTACGGAGCAAGT
TCCCGAGGTAATCGGAGTCCGGCTGATGTTGGGAGTAGGTGGCTACGTCTCCGAACTCACGACCGAAAAG
ATCAAGAGCAGCCCGCATGGATTTGACTTGGTCAGGGCCGAGCCTACATGTGCGAATGATGCCCATACTT
GAGCCACCTAACTTTGTTTTAGGGCGACTGCCCTGCTGCGTAACATCGTTGCTGCTGCGTAACATCGTTG
CTGCTCCATAACATCAAACATCGACCCACGGCGTAACGCGCTTGCTGCTTGGATGCCCGAGGCATAGACT
GTACAAAAAAACAGTCATAACAAGCCATGAAAACCGCCACTGCGCCGTTACCACCGCTGCGTTCGGTCAA
GGTTCTGGACCAGTTGCGTGAGCGCATACGCTACTTGCATTACAGTTTACGAACCGAACAGGCTTATGTC
AACTGGGTTCGTGCCTTCATCCGTTTCCACGGTGTGCGTCACCCGGCAACCTTGGGCAGCAGCGAAGTCG
AGGCATTTCTGTCCTGGCTGGCGAACGAGCGCAAGGTTTCGGTCTCCACGCATCGTCAGGCATTGGCGGC
CTTGCTGTTCTTCTACGGCAAGGTGCTGTGCACGGATCTGCCCTTGCTTCAGGAGATCGGTAGACCTCGG
CCGTCGCGGCGCTTGCCGGTGGTGCTGACCCCGGATGAAGTGGTTCGCATCCTCGGTTTTCTGGAAGGCG
AGCATCGTTTGTTCGCCCAGGACTCTAGCTATAGTTCTAGTGGTTGGCTACGTACCCGTAGTGGCTATGG
CAGGGCTTGCCGCCCCGACGTTGGCTGCGAGCCCTGGGCCTTCACCCGAACTTGGGGGTTGGGGTGGGGA
AAAGGAAGAAACGCGGGCGTATTGGTCCCAATGGGGTCTCGGTGGGGTATCGACAGAGTGCCAGCCCTGG
GACCGAACCCCGCGTTTATGAACAAACGACCCAACACCCGTGCGTTTTATTCTGTCTTTTTATTGCCGTC
ATAGCGCGGGTTCCTTCCGGTATTGTCTCCTTCCGTGTTTCAGTTAGCCTCCCCCATCTCCCGGTACCGC
ATGCGGATCTGTACGGGCCAGATATACGCGTTGACATTGATTATTGACTAGTTATTAATAGTAATCAATT
ACGGGGTCATTAGTTCATAGCCCATATATGGAGTTCCGCGTTACATAACTTACGGTAAATGGCCCGCCTG
GCTGACCGCCCAACGACCCCCGCCCATTGACGTCAATAATGACGTATGTTCCCATAGTAACGCCAATAGG
GACTTTCCATTGACGTCAATGGGTGGAGTATTTACGGTAAACTGCCCACTTGGCAGTACATCAAGTGTAT
CATATGCCAAGTACGCCCCCTATTGACGTCAATGACGGTAAATGGCCCGCCTGGCATTATGCCCAGTACA
TGACCTTATGGGACTTTCCTACTTGGCAGTACATCTACGTATTAGTCATCGCTATTACCATGGTGATGCG
GTTTTGGCAGTACATCAATGGGCGTGGATAGCGGTTTGACTCACGGGGATTTCCAAGTCTCCACCCCATT
GACGTCAATGGGAGTTTGTTTTGGCACCAAAATCAACGGGACTTTCCAAAATGTCGTAACAACTCCGCCC
CATTGACGCAAATGGGCGGTAGGCGTGTACGGTGGGAGGTCTATATAAGCAGAGCTCTCTGGCTAACTAG
AGAACCCACTGCTTACTGGCTTATCGAATACGGACCTTTAATTCAACCCAACACAATATATTATAGTTAA
ATAAGAATTATTATCAAATCATTTGTATATTAATTAAAATACTATACTGTAAATTACATTTTATTTACAA
TCACTCGACGGATCCTTAAGAAGGAGATATACTATGGACTACAAAGACGATGACGACAAGATGGCGACCC
TGGAAAAGCTGATGAAGGCCTTCGAGTCCCTCAAGTCCTTCCAACAGCAGCAACAGCAACAACAGCAGCA
ACAGCAACAACAGCAGCAACAGCAACAACAGCAGCAACAGCCGCCACCGCCGCCGCCGCCGCCGCCGCCT
CCTCAGCTTCCTCAGCCGCCGCCGCAGGCACAGCCGCTGCTGCCTCAGCCGCAGCCGCCCCCGCCGCCGC
CCCCGCCGCCACCCGGCCCGGCTGTGGCTGAGGAGCCGCTGCACCGACCAAAGAAAGAACTTTCAGCTAC
CAAGAAAGACCGTGTGAATCATTGTCTGACAATATGTGAAAACATAGTGGCACAGTCTGTCAGAAATTCT
CCAGAATTTCAGAAACTTCTGGGCATCGCTATGGAACTTTTTCTGCTGTGCAGTGATGACGCAGAGTCAG
ATGTCAGGATGGTGGCTGACGAATGCCTCAACAAAGTTATCAAAGCTTTGATGGATTCTAATCTTCCAAG
GTTACAGCTCGAGCTCTATAAGGAAATTAAAAAGAATGGTGCCCCTCGGAGTTTGCGTGCTGCCCTGTGG
AGGTTTGCTGAGCTGGCTCACCTGGTTCGGCCTCAGAAATGCAGGCCTTACCTGGTGAACCTTCTGCCGT
GCCTGACTCGAACAAGCAAGAGACCCGAAGAATCAGTCCAGGAGACCTTGGCTGCAGCTGTTCCCAAAAT
TATGGCTTCTTTTGGCAATTTTGCAAATGACAATGAAATTAAGGTTTTGTTAAAGGCCTTCATAGCGAAC
CTGAAGTCAAGCTCCCCCACCATTCGGCGGACAGCGGCTGGATCAGCAGTGAGCATCTGCCAGCACTCAA
GAAGGACACAATATTTCTATAGTTGGCTACTAAATGTGCTCTTAGGCTTACTCGTTCCTGTCGAGGATGA
ACACTCCACTCTGCTGATTCTTGGCGTGCTGCTCACCCTGAGGTATTTGGTGCCCTTGCTGCAGCAGCAG
GTCAAGGACACAAGCCTGAAAGGCAGCTTCGGAGTGACAAGGAAAGAAATGGAAGTCTCTCCTTCTGCAG
AGCAGCTTGTCCAGGTTTATGAACTGACGTTACATCATACACAGCACCAAGACCACAATGTTGTGACCGG
AGCCCTGGAGCTGTTGCAGCAGCTCTTCAGAACGCCTCCACCCGAGCTTCTGCAAACCCTGACCGCAGTC
GGGGGCATTGGGCAGCTCACCGCTGCTAAGGAGGAGTCTGGTGGCCGAAGCCGTAGTGGGAGTATTGTGG
AACTTATAGCTGGAGGGGGTTCCTCATGCAGCCCTGTCCTTTCAAGAAAACAAAAAGGCAAAGTGCTCTT
AGGAGAAGAAGAAGCCTTGGAGGATGACTCTGAATCGAGATCGGATGTCAGCAGCTCTGCCTTAACAGCC
TCAGTGAAGGATGAGATCAGTGGAGAGCTGGCTGCTTCTTCAGGGGTTTCCACTCCAGGGTCAGCAGGTC
ATGACATCATCACAGAACAGCCACGGTCACAGCACACACTGCAGGCGGACTCAGTGGATCTGGCCAGCTG
TGACTTGACAAGCTCTGCCACTGATGGGGATGAGGAGGATATCTTGAGCCACAGCTCCAGCCAGGTCAGC
GCCGTCCCATCTGACCCTGCCATGGACCTGAATGATGGGACCCAGGCCTCGTCGCCCATCAGCGACAGCT
CCCAGACCACCACCGAAGGGCCTGATTCAGCTGTTACCCCTTCAGACAGTTCTGAAATTGTGTTAGACGG
TACCGACAACCAGTATTTGGGCCTGCAGATTGGACAGCCCCAGGATGAAGATGAGGAAGCCACAGGTATT
CTTCCTGATGAAGCCTCGGAGGCCTTCAGGAACTCTTCCATGGCCCTTCAACAGGCACATTTATTGAAAA
ACATGAGTCACTGCAGGCAGCCTTCTGACAGCAGTGTTGATAAATTTGTGTTGAGAGATGAAGCTACTGA
ACCGGGTGATCAAGAAAACAAGCCTTGCCGCATCAAAGGTGACATTGGACAGTCCACTGATGATGACTCT
GCACCTCTTGTCCATTGTGTCCGCCTTTTATCTGCTTCGTTTTTGCTAACAGGGGGAAAAAATGTGCTGG
TTCCGGACAGGGATGTGAGGGTCAGCGTGAAGGCCCTGGCCCTCAGCTGTGTGGGAGCAGCTGTGGCCCT
CCACCCGGAATCTTTCTTCAGCAAACTCTATAAAGTTCCTCTTGACACCACGGAATACCCTGAGGAACAG
TATGTCTCAGACATCTTGAACTACATCGATCATGGAGACCCACAGGTTCGAGGAGCCACTGCCATTCTCT
GTGGGACCCTCATCTGCTCCATCCTCAGCAGGTCCCGCTTCCACGTGGGAGATTGGATGGGCACCATTAG
AACCCTCACAGGAAATACATTTTCTTTGGCGGATTGCATTCCTTTGCTGCGGAAAACACTGAAGGATGAG
TCTTCTGTTACTTGCAAGTTAGCTTGTACAGCTGTGAGGAACTGTGTCATGAGTCTCTGCAGCAGCAGCT
ACAGTGAGTTAGGACTGCAGCTGATCATCGATGTGCTGACTCTGAGGAACAGTTCCTATTGGCTGGTGAG
GACAGAGCTTCTGGAAACCCTTGCAGAGATTGACTTCAGGCTGGTGAGCTTTTTGGAGGCAAAAGCAGAA
AACTTACACAGAGGGGCTCATCATTATACAGGGCTTTTAAAACTGCAAGAACGAGTGCTCAATAATGTTG
TCATCCATTTGCTTGGAGATGAAGACCCCAGGGTGCGACATGTTGCCGCAGCATCACTAATTAGGCTTGT
CCCAAAGCTGTTTTATAAATGTGACCAAGGACAAGCTGATCCAGTAGTGGCCGTGGCAAGAGATCAAAGC
AGTGTTTACCTGAAACTTCTCATGCATGAGACGCAGCCTCCATCTCATTTCTCCGTCAGCACAATAACCA
GAATATATAGAGGCTATAACCTACTACCAAGCATAACAGACGTCACTATGGAAAATAACCTTTCAAGAGT
TATTGCAGCAGTTTCTCATGAACTAATCACATCAACCACCAGAGCACTCACATTTGGATGCTGTGAAGCT
TTGTGTCTTCTTTCCACTGCCTTCCCAGTTTGCATTTGGAGTTTAGGTTGGCACTGTGGAGTGCCTCCAC
TGAGTGCCTCAGATGAGTCTAGGAAGAGCTGTACCGTTGGGATGGCCACAATGATTCTGACCCTGCTCTC
GTCAGCTTGGTTCCCATTGGATCTCTCAGCCCATCAAGATGCTTTGATTTTGGCCGGAAACTTGCTTGCA
GCCAGTGCTCCCAAATCTCTGAGAAGTTCATGGGCCTCTGAAGAAGAAGCCAACCCAGCAGCCACCAAGC
AAGAGGAGGTCTGGCCAGCCCTGGGGGACCGGGCCCTGGTGCCCATGGTGGAGCAGCTCTTCTCTCACCT
GCTGAAGGTGATTAACATTTGTGCCCACGTCCTGGATGACGTGGCTCCTGGACCCGCAATAAAGGCAGCC
TTGCCTTCTCTAACAAACCCCCCTTCTCTAAGTCCCATCCGACGAAAGGGGAAGGAGAAAGAACCAGGAG
AACAAGCATCTGTACCGTTGAGTCCCAAGAAAGGCAGTGAGGCCAGTGCAGCTTCTAGACAATCTGATAC
CTCAGGTCCTGTTACAACAAGTAAATCCTCATCACTGGGGAGTTTCTATCATCTTCCTTCATACCTCAAA
CTGCATGATGTCCTGAAAGCTACACACGCTAACTACAAGGTCACGCTGGATCTTCAGAACAGCACGGAAA
AGTTTGGAGGGTTTCTTCGCTCAGCCTTGGATGTTCTTTCTCAGATACTAGAGCTGGCCACACTGCAGGA
CATTGGGAAGTGTGTTGAAGAGATCCTAGGATACCTGAAATCCTGCTTTAGTCGAGAACCAATGATGGCA
ACTGTTTGTGTTCAACAATTGTTGAAGACTCTCTTTGGCACAAACTTGGCCTCCCAGTTTGATGGCTTAT
CTTCCAACCCCAGCAAGTCACAAGGCCGAGCACAGCGCCTTGGCTCCTCCAGTGTGAGGCCAGGCTTGTA
CCACTACTGCTTCATGGCCCCGTACACCCACTTCACCCAGGCCCTCGCTGACGCCAGCCTGAGGAACATG
GTGCAGGCGGAGCAGGAGAACGACACCTCGGGATGGTTTGATGTCCTCCAGAAAGTGTCTACCCAGTTGA
AGACAAACCTCACGAGTGTCACAAAGAACCGTGCAGATAAGAATGCTATTCATAATCACATTCGTTTGTT
TGAACCTCTTGTTATAAAAGCTTTAAAACAGTACACGACTACAACATGTGTGCAGTTACAGAAGCAGGTT
TTAGATTTGCTGGCGCAGCTGGTTCAGTTACGGGTTAATTACTGTCTTCTGGATTCAGATCAGGTGTTTA
TTGGCTTTGTATTGAAACAGTTTGAATACATTGAAGTGGGCCAGTTCAGGGAATCAGAGGCAATCATTCC
AAACATCTTTTTCTTCTTGGTATTACTATCTTATGAACGCTATCATTCAAAACAGATCATTGGAATTCCT
AAAATCATTCAGCTCTGTGATGGCATCATGGCCAGTGGAAGGAAGGCTGTGACACATGCCATACCGGCTC
TGCAGCCCATAGTCCACGACCTCTTTGTATTAAGAGGAACAAATAAAGCTGATGCAGGAAAAGAGCTTGA
AACCCAAAAAGAGGTGGTGGTGTCAATGTTACTGAGACTCATCCAGTACCATCAGGTGTTGGAGATGTTC
ATTCTTGTCCTGCAGCAGTGCCACAAGGAGAATGAAGACAAGTGGAAGCGACTGTCTCGACAGATAGCTG
ACATCATCCTCCCAATGTTAGCCAAACAGCAGATGCACATTGACTCTCATGAAGCCCTTGGAGTGTTAAA
TACATTATTTGAGATTTTGGCCCCTTCCTCCCTCCGTCCGGTAGACATGCTTTTACGGAGTATGTTCGTC
ACTCCAAACACAATGGCGTCCGTGAGCACTGTTCAACTGTGGATATCGGGAATTCTGGCCATTTTGAGGG
TTCTGATTTCCCAGTCAACTGAAGATATTGTTCTTTCTCGTATTCAGGAGCTCTCCTTCTCTCCGTATTT
AATCTCCTGTACAGTAATTAATAGGTTAAGAGATGGGGACAGTACTTCAACGCTAGAAGAACACAGTGAA
GGGAAACAAATAAAGAATTTGCCAGAAGAAACATTTTCAAGGTTTCTATTACAACTGGTTGGTATTCTTT
TAGAAGACATTGTTACAAAACAGCTGAAGGTGGAAATGAGTGAGCAGCAACATACTTTCTATTGCCAGGA
ACTAGGCACACTGCTAATGTGTCTGATCCACATCTTCAAGTCTGGAATGTTCCGGAGAATCACAGCAGCT
GCCACTAGGCTGTTCCGCAGTGATGGCTGTGGCGGCAGTTTCTACACCCTGGACAGCTTGAACTTGCGGG
CTCGTTCCATGATCACCACCCACCCGGCCCTGGTGCTGCTCTGGTGTCAGATACTGCTGCTTGTCAACCA
CACCGACTACCGCTGGTGGGCAGAAGTGCAGCAGACCCCGAAAAGACACAGTCTGTCCAGCACAAAGTTA
CTTAGTCCCCAGATGTCTGGAGAAGAGGAGGATTCTGACTTGGCAGCCAAACTTGGAATGTGCAATAGAG
AAATAGTACGAAGAGGGGCTCTCATTCTCTTCTGTGATTATGTCTGTCAGAACCTCCATGACTCCGAGCA
CTTAACGTGGCTCATTGTAAATCACATTCAAGATCTGATCAGCCTTTCCCACGAGCCTCCAGTACAGGAC
TTCATCAGTGCCGTTCATCGGAACTCTGCTGCCAGCGGCCTGTTCATCCAGGCAATTCAGTCTCGTTGTG
AAAACCTTTCAACTCCAACCATGCTGAAGAAAACTCTTCAGTGCTTGGAGGGGATCCATCTCAGCCAGTC
GGGAGCTGTGCTCACGCTGTATGTGGACAGGCTTCTGTGCACCCCTTTCCGTGTGCTGGCTCGCATGGTC
GACATCCTTGCTTGTCGCCGGGTAGAAATGCTTCTGGCTGCAAATTTACAGAGCAGCATGGCCCAGTTGC
CAATGGAAGAACTCAACAGAATCCAGGAATACCTTCAGAGCAGCGGGCTCGCTCAGAGACACCAAAGGCT
CTATTCCCTGCTGGACAGGTTTCGTCTCTCCACCATGCAAGACTCACTTAGTCCCTCTCCTCCAGTCTCT
TCCCACCCGCTGGACGGGGATGGGCACGTGTCACTGGAAACAGTGAGTCCGGACAAAGACTGGTACGTTC
ATCTTGTCAAATCCCAGTGTTGGACCAGGTCAGATTCTGCACTGCTGGAAGGTGCAGAGCTGGTGAATCG
GATTCCTGCTGAAGATATGAATGCCTTCATGATGAACTCGGAGTTCAACCTAAGCCTGCTAGCTCCATGC
TTAAGCCTAGGGATGAGTGAAATTTCTGGTGGCCAGAAGAGTGCCCTTTTTGAAGCAGCCCGTGAGGTGA
CTCTGGCCCGTGTGAGCGGCACCGTGCAGCAGCTCCCTGCTGTCCATCATGTCTTCCAGCCCGAGCTGCC
TGCAGAACCGGCGGCCTACTGGAGCAAGTTGAATGATCTGTTTGGGGATGCTGCACTGTATCAGTCCCTG
CCCACTCTGGCCCGGGCCCTGGCACAGTACCTGGTGGTGGTCTCCAAACTGCCCAGTCATTTGCACCTTC
CTCCTGAGAAAGAGAAGGACATTGTGAAATTCGTGGTGGCAACCCTTGAGGCCCTGTCCTGGCATTTGAT
CCATGAGCAGATCCCGCTGAGTCTGGATCTCCAGGCAGGGCTGGACTGCTGCTGCCTGGCCCTGCAGCTG
CCTGGCCTCTGGAGCGTGGTCTCCTCCACAGAGTTTGTGACCCACGCCTGCTCCCTCATCCACTGTGTGC
ACTTCATCCTGGAGGCCGTTGCAGTGCAGCCTGGAGAGCAGCTTCTTAGTCCAGAAAGAAGGACAAATAC
CCCAAAAGCCATCAGCGAGGAGGAGGAGGAAGTAGATCCAAACACACAGAATCCTAAGTATATCACTGCA
GCCTGTGAGATGGTGGCAGAAATGGTGGAGTCTCTGCAGTCGGTGTTGGCCTTGGGTCATAAAAGGAATA
GCGGCGTGCCGGCGTTTCTCACGCCATTGCTCAGGAACATCATCATCAGCCTGGCCCGCCTGCCCCTTGT
CAACAGCTACACACGTGTGCCCCCACTGGTGTGGAAGCTTGGATGGTCACCCAAACCGGGAGGGGATTTT
GGCACAGCATTCCCTGAGATCCCCGTGGAGTTCCTCCAGGAAAAGGAAGTCTTTAAGGAGTTCATCTACC
GCATCAACACACTAGGCTGGACCAGTCGTACTCAGTTTGAAGAAACTTGGGCCACCCTCCTTGGTGTCCT
GGTGACGCAGCCCCTCGTGATGGAGCAGGAGGAGAGCCCACCAGAAGAAGACACAGAGAGGACCCAGATC
AACGTCCTGGCCGTGCAGGCCATCACCTCACTGGTGCTCAGTGCAATGACTGTGCCTGTGGCCGGCAACC
CAGCTGTAAGCTGCTTGGAGCAGCAGCCCCGGAACAAGCCTCTGAAAGCTCTCGACACCAGGTTTGGGAG
GAAGCTGAGCATTATCAGAGGGATTGTGGAGCAAGAGATTCAAGCAATGGTTTCAAAGAGAGAGAATATT
GCCACCCATCATTTATATCAGGCATGGGATCCTGTCCCTTCTCTGTCTCCGGCTACTACAGGTGCCCTCA
TCAGCCACGAGAAGCTGCTGCTGCAGATCAACCCCGAGCGGGAGCTGGGGAGCATGAGCTACAAACTCGG
CCAGGTGTCCATACACTCCGTGTGGCTAGGGAACAGCATCACACCCCTGAGGGAGGAGGAATGGGACGAG
GAAGAGGAGGAGGAGGCCGACGCCCCTGCACCTTCGTCACCACCCACGTCTCCAGTCAACTCCAGGAAAC
ACCGGGCTGGAGTTGACATCCACTCCTGTTCGCAGTTTTTGCTTGAGTTGTACAGCCGCTGGATCCTGCC
GTCCAGCTCAGCCAGGAGGACCCCGGCCATCCTGATCAGTGAGGTGGTCAGATCCCTTCTAGTGGTCTCA
GACTTGTTCACCGAGCGCAACCAGTTTGAGCTGATGTATGTGACGCTGACAGAACTGCGAAGGGTGCACC
CTTCAGAAGACGAGATCCTCGCTCAGTACCTGGTGCCTGCCACCTGCAAGGCAGCTGCCGTCCTTGGGAT
GGACAAGGCCGTGGCGGAGCCTGTCAGCCGCCTGCTGGAGAGCACGCTCAGGAGCAGCCACCTGCCCAGC
AGGGTTGGAGCCCTGCACGGCATCCTCTATGTGCTGGAGTGCGACCTGCTGGACGACACTGCCAAGCAGC
TCATCCCGGTCATCAGCGACTATCTCCTCTCCAACCTGAAAGGGATCGCCCACTGCGTGAACATTCACAG
CCAGCAGCACGTACTGGTCATGTGTGCCACTGCGTTTTACCTCATTGAGAACTATCCTCTGGACGTAGGG
CCGGAATTTTCAGCATCAATAATACAGATGTGTGGGGTGATGCTGTCTGGAAGTGAGGAGTCCACCCCCT
CCATCATTTACCACTGTGCCCTCAGAGGCCTGGAGCGCCTCCTGCTCTCTGAGCAGCTCTCCCGCCTGGA
TGCAGAATCGCTGGTCAAGCTGAGTGTGGACAGAGTGAACGTGCACAGCCCGCACCGGGCCATGGCGGCT
CTGGGCCTGATGCTCACCTGCATGTACACAGGAAAGGAGAAAGTCAGTCCGGGTAGAACTTCAGACCCTA
ATCCTGCAGCCCCCGACAGCGAGTCAGTGATTGTTGCTATGGAGCGGGTATCTGTTCTTTTTGATAGGAT
CAGGAAAGGCTTTCCTTGTGAAGCCAGAGTGGTGGCCAGGATCCTGCCCCAGTTTCTAGACGACTTCTTC
CCACCCCAGGACATCATGAACAAAGTCATCGGAGAGTTTCTGTCCAACCAGCAGCCATACCCCCAGTTCA
TGGCCACCGTGGTGTATAAGGTGTTTCAGACTCTGCACAGCACCGGGCAGTCGTCCATGGTCCGGGACTG
GGTCATGCTGTCCCTCTCCAACTTCACGCAGAGGGCCCCGGTCGCCATGGCCACGTGGAGCCTCTCCTGC
TTCTTTGTCAGCGCGTCCACCAGCCCGTGGGTCGCGGCGATCCTCCCACATGTCATCAGCAGGATGGGCA
AGCTGGAGCAGGTGGACGTGAACCTTTTCTGCCTGGTCGCCACAGACTTCTACAGACACCAGATAGAGGA
GGAGCTCGACCGCAGGGCCTTCCAGTCTGTGCTTGAGGTGGTTGCAGCCCCAGGAAGCCCATATCACCGG
CTGCTGACTTGTTTACGAAATGTCCACAAGGTCACCACCTGCTAAAACCTCTACTTCCAATCGCACCATC
ATCACCATCACCATCACCACCATGATTACAAGGATGACGACGATAAGTGAGGCGGCCGCCAACTTGATAT
CAAGCTTATCGATAATCAACCTCTGGATTACAAAATTTGTGAAAGATTGACTGGTATTCTTAACTATGTT
GCTCCTTTTACGCTATGTGGATACGCTGCTTTAATGCCTTTGTATCATGCTATTGCTTCCCGTATGGCTT
TCATTTTCTCCTCCTTGTATAAATCCTGGTTGCTGTCTCTTTATGAGGAGTTGTGGCCCGTTGTCAGGCA
ACGTGGCGTGGTGTGCACTGTGTTTGCTGACGCAACCCCCACTGGTTGGGGCATTGCCACCACCTGTCAG
CTCCTTTCCGGGACTTTCGCTTTCCCCCTCCCTATTGCCACGGCGGAACTCATCGCCGCCTGCCTTGCCC
GCTGCTGGACAGGGGCTCGGCTGTTGGGCACTGACAATTCCGTGGTGTTGTCGGGGAAATCATCGTCCTT
TCCTTGGCTGCTCGCCTGTGTTGCCACCTGGATTCTGCGCGGGACGTCCTTCTGCTACGTCCCTTCGGCC
CTCAATCCAGCGGACCTTCCTTCCCGCGGGCGCCCCCCTCCTCACGGCGAGCGAAGCTTGTCGAGAAGTA
CTAGAGGATCTCTAGAGCCTGCAGTCTCGACAAGCTTGTCGAGAAGTACTAGAGGATCATAATCAGCCAT
ACCACATTTGTAGAGGTTTTACTTGCTTTAAAAAACCTCCCACACCTCCCCCTGAACCTGAAACATAAAA
TGAATGCAATTGTTGTTGTTAACTTGTTTATTGCAGCTTATAATGGTTACAAATAAAGCAATAGCATCAC
AAATTTCACAAATAAAGCATTTTTTTCACTGCATTCTAGTTGTGGTTTGTCCAAACTCATCAATGTATCT
TATCATGTCTGGATCTGATCACTGCTTGAGCCTAGGAGATCCGAACCAGATAAGTGAAATCTAGTTCCAA
ACTATTTTGTCATTTTTAATTTTCGTATTAGCTTACGACGCTACACCCAGTTCCCATCTATTTTGTCACT
CTTCCCTAAATAATCCTTAAAAACTCCATTTCCACCCCTCCCAGTTCCCAACTATTTTGTCCGCCCACAG
CGGGGCATTTTTCTTCCTGTTATGTTTTTAATCAAACATCCTGCCAACTCCATGTGACAAACCGTCATCT
TCGGCTACTTT
Features (pLannotate 1.2.2; 22 found; start..end, strand, type, name):
    102..556     +  rep_origin     f1 ori (sequence partly withheld): f1 bacteriophage origin of replication; arrow indicates direction of (+) strand synthesis
    582..686     +  promoter       AmpR promoter: bla
    687..1547    +  CDS            AmpR: β-lactamase; bla; confers resistance to ampicillin, carbenicillin, and related antibiotics
   1718..2306    +  rep_origin     ori: high-copy-number ColE1/pMB1/pBR322/pUC origin of replication
   2492..2543    -  misc_feature   bom (fragment): basis of mobility region from pBR322
   2611..2835    -  mobile_element Tn7R: mini-Tn7 element (right end of the Tn7 transposon) Tn7
   2902..3435    -  CDS            GmR: gentamycin acetyltransferase; aacC1; confers resistance to gentamycin
   3624..3652    -  promoter       Pc promoter: intI1 (promoter lies within the coding sequence); class 1 integron promoter
   3630..3989    -  CDS            YPR2_ECOLX (fragment): Protein predicted: Swiss-Prot protein existence level 4. From Escherichia coli.
   4160..4208    -  polyA_signal   HSV TK poly(A) signal: herpes simplex virus thymidine kinase polyadenylation signal (Cole and Stacy, 1985)
   4313..4692    +  enhancer       CMV enhancer: human cytomegalovirus immediate early enhancer
   4693..4896    +  promoter       CMV promoter: human cytomegalovirus (CMV) immediate early promoter
   4892..4925    +  LTR            5' LTR (truncated) (fragment): truncated 5' long terminal repeat (LTR) from HIV-1
   4943..5052    +  promoter       p10 promoter: baculovirus promoter for expression in insect cells
   5111..14542   +  CDS            HTT: HD_HUMAN - Also known as HD, IT15. Experimental evidence at protein level: Swiss-Prot protein existence level 1. [Huntingtin, myristoylated N-terminal fragment]: Promotes the formation of autophagic vesicles. From Homo sapiens (Human).
  14570..14589   +  CDS            7xHis (fragment): 6xHis affinity tag
  14594..14617   +  CDS            3xFLAG (fragment): three tandem FLAG® epitope tags
  14636..14654   +  misc_feature   MCS (fragment): pBluescript multiple cloning site
  14654..15159   +  misc_feature   WPRE (fragment): woodchuck hepatitis virus posttranscriptional regulatory element
  15255..15338   +  CDS            large T antigen (fragment): large T antigen from SV40 (simian virus 40)
  15361..15495   +  polyA_signal   SV40 poly(A) signal: SV40 polyadenylation signal
  15524..15689   -  mobile_element Tn7L: mini-Tn7 element (left end of the Tn7 transposon) Tn7
