[The description below was written by a language model from this plasmid's Addgene catalogue record and pLannotate feature annotations shown in this document.]
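Description:
pBacMam2-DiEx-LIC-N-flag_huntingtin_full-length_Q23 is a 15.8 kb baculovirus transfer vector on the pBacMam2-DiEx-LIC backbone, built to express full-length human huntingtin (HTT) in both insect and mammalian cells. In E. coli it is maintained at high copy through a ColE1/pUC-type origin and selected with ampicillin (AmpR, bla); an f1 origin is also present. The expression cassette lies between Tn7R and Tn7L mini-Tn7 ends together with a gentamicin resistance gene (GmR, driven by the Pc integron promoter). This arrangement allows Tn7-mediated transposition of the cassette into a baculovirus bacmid, with gentamicin marking the transposed segment.

The payload is the 9,432 bp HTT coding sequence carrying a 23-glutamine polyQ tract, a wild-type-range repeat length, inserted by ligation-independent cloning. It sits downstream of two promoters in tandem. The CMV enhancer/promoter drives transcription in mammalian cells transduced with the recombinant virus (BacMam delivery), and the baculovirus p10 promoter drives late-phase expression in infected insect cells. A WPRE fragment follows the coding region to enhance transcript processing and expression, and an SV40 poly(A) signal terminates the transcript.

The catalogue entry and the name describe an N-terminal FLAG tag. The automated annotation does not mark a FLAG at the 5′ end, and instead detects short His-tag and FLAG-like fragments just downstream of HTT. Whether these are in frame and translated cannot be determined from the record.

The plasmid belongs to a toolkit of huntingtin constructs for scalable eukaryotic production of wild-type and mutant protein, and suits affinity purification for biochemical and structural characterisation.
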