Addgene plasmid #111723: pBacMam2-DiEx-LIC-N-flag_huntingtin_full-length_Q23
Purpose: Baculovirus transfer vector for expression of huntingtin protein in insect and mammalian cellscells as well as in mammalian cells
Depositing lab: Cheryl Arrowsmith. Publication: Design and characterization of mutant and wildtype huntingtin proteins produced from a toolkit of scalable eukaryotic expression systems. Harding RJ, Loppnau P, Ackloo S, Lemak A, Hutchinson A, Hunt B, Holehouse AS, Ho JC, Fan L, Toledo-Sherman L, Seitova A, Arrowsmith CH. J Biol Chem. 2019 Apr 26;294(17):6986-7001. doi: 10.1074/jbc.RA118.007204. Epub 2019 Mar 6. PubMed 30842263.
Backbone
  Vector backbone: pBacMam2-DiEx-LIC
  Vector type: Mammalian Expression ; Baculovirus Expression
Growth in bacteria
  Bacterial resistance: Ampicillin, 100 μg/mL
  Growth temperature: 37°C
  Growth strain: DH5alpha
  Copy number: High Copy
Gene/Insert
  Gene/Insert name: HTT (alt name: huntingtin)
  Species: H. sapiens (human)
  Insert size (bp): 9432
  Mutation: Q23 (polyQ repeat)
  Entrez Gene: HTT (a.k.a. HD, IT15, LOMARS)
  Promoter: CMV and P10
  Tag / fusion protein: FLAG (N terminal on insert)
  Cloning method: Ligation Independent Cloning
  Sequencing primers: 5′ pFBM-fwd (5'-caaaatgtcgtaacaactccgc-3'); 3′ pFBM-rev (5'- tagttaagaataccagtcaatctttcac-3')
Resource information
  A portion of this plasmid was derived from a plasmid made by: Kazusa DNA Research Institute Gene KIEE4296 & Original Clone ID cp94296
Terms and licenses: Academic/Nonprofit Terms; Industry Terms: Not Available to Industry
Depositor comments: Please visit https://www.biorxiv.org/content/early/2018/12/10/492215 for BioRxiv preprint.
How to cite: pBacMam2-DiEx-LIC-N-flag_huntingtin_full-length_Q23 was a gift from Cheryl Arrowsmith (Addgene plasmid # 111723 ; http://n2t.net/addgene:111723 ; RRID:Addgene_111723)
