>Addgene plasmid #111723 | pBacMam2-DiEx-LIC-N-flag_huntingtin_full-length_Q23 | depositor partial sequence | sequence record 209874 | insert
ATGGCGACCCTGGAAAAGCTGATGAAGGCCTTCGAGTCCCTCAAGTCCTTCCAACAGCAGCAACAGCAAC
AACAGCAGCAACAGCAACAACAGCAGCAACAGCAACAACAGCAGCAACAGCCGCCACCGCCGCCGCCGCC
GCCGCCGCCTCCTCAGCTTCCTCAGCCGCCGCCGCAGGCACAGCCGCTGCTGCCTCAGCCGCAGCCGCCC
CCGCCGCCGCCCCCGCCGCCACCCGGCCCGGCTGTGGCTGAGGAGCCGCTGCACCGACCAAAGAAAGAAC
TTTCAGCTACCAAGAAAGACCGTGTGAATCATTGTCTGACAATATGTGAAAACATAGTGGCACAGTCTGT
CAGAAATTCTCCAGAATTTCAGAAACTTCTGGGCATCGCTATGGAACTTTTTCTGCTGTGCAGTGATGAC
GCAGAGTCAGATGTCAGGATGGTGGCTGACGAATGCCTCAACAAAGTTATCAAAGCTTTGATGGATTCTA
ATCTTCCAAGGTTACAGCTCGAGCTCTATAAGGAAATTAAAAAGAATGGTGCCCCTCGGAGTTTGCGTGC
TGCCCTGTGGAGGTTTGCTGAGCTGGCTCACCTGGTTCGGCCTCAGAAATGCAGGCCTTACCTGGTGAAC
CTTCTGCCGTGCCTGACTCGAACAAGCAAGAGACCCGAAGAATCAGTCCAGGAGACCTTGGCTGCAGCTG
TTCCCAAAATTATGGCTTCTTTTGGCAATTTTGCAAATGACAATGAAATTAAGGTTTTGTTAAAGGCCTT
CATAGCGAACCTGAAGTCAAGCTCCCCCACCATTCGGCGGACAGCGGCTGGATCAGCAGTGAGCATCTGC
CAGCACTCAAGAAGGACACAATATTTCTATAGTTGGCTACTAAATGTGCTCTTAGGCTTACTCGTTCCTG
TCGAGGATGAACACTCCACTCTGCTGATTCTTGGCGTGCTGCTCACCCTGAGGTATTTGGTGCCCTTGCT
GCAGCAGCAGGTCAAGGACACAAGCCTGAAAGGCAGCTTCGGAGTGACAAGGAAAGAAATGGAAGTCTCT
CCTTCTGCAGAGCAGCTTGTCCAGGTTTATGAACTGACGTTACATCATACACAGCACCAAGACCACAATG
TTGTGACCGGAGCCCTGGAGCTGTTGCAGCAGCTCTTCAGAACGCCTCCACCCGAGCTTCTGCAAACCCT
GACCGCAGTCGGGGGCATTGGGCAGCTCACCGCTGCTAAGGAGGAGTCTGGTGGCCGAAGCCGTAGTGGG
AGTATTGTGGAACTTATAGCTGGAGGGGGTTCCTCATGCAGCCCTGTCCTTTCAAGAAAACAAAAAGGCA
AAGTGCTCTTAGGAGAAGAAGAAGCCTTGGAGGATGACTCTGAATCGAGATCGGATGTCAGCAGCTCTGC
CTTAACAGCCTCAGTGAAGGATGAGATCAGTGGAGAGCTGGCTGCTTCTTCAGGGGTTTCCACTCCAGGG
TCAGCAGGTCATGACATCATCACAGAACAGCCACGGTCACAGCACACACTGCAGGCGGACTCAGTGGATC
TGGCCAGCTGTGACTTGACAAGCTCTGCCACTGATGGGGATGAGGAGGATATCTTGAGCCACAGCTCCAG
CCAGGTCAGCGCCGTCCCATCTGACCCTGCCATGGACCTGAATGATGGGACCCAGGCCTCGTCGCCCATC
AGCGACAGCTCCCAGACCACCACCGAAGGGCCTGATTCAGCTGTTACCCCTTCAGACAGTTCTGAAATTG
TGTTAGACGGTACCGACAACCAGTATTTGGGCCTGCAGATTGGACAGCCCCAGGATGAAGATGAGGAAGC
CACAGGTATTCTTCCTGATGAAGCCTCGGAGGCCTTCAGGAACTCTTCCATGGCCCTTCAACAGGCACAT
TTATTGAAAAACATGAGTCACTGCAGGCAGCCTTCTGACAGCAGTGTTGATAAATTTGTGTTGAGAGATG
AAGCTACTGAACCGGGTGATCAAGAAAACAAGCCTTGCCGCATCAAAGGTGACATTGGACAGTCCACTGA
TGATGACTCTGCACCTCTTGTCCATTGTGTCCGCCTTTTATCTGCTTCGTTTTTGCTAACAGGGGGAAAA
AATGTGCTGGTTCCGGACAGGGATGTGAGGGTCAGCGTGAAGGCCCTGGCCCTCAGCTGTGTGGGAGCAG
CTGTGGCCCTCCACCCGGAATCTTTCTTCAGCAAACTCTATAAAGTTCCTCTTGACACCACGGAATACCC
TGAGGAACAGTATGTCTCAGACATCTTGAACTACATCGATCATGGAGACCCACAGGTTCGAGGAGCCACT
GCCATTCTCTGTGGGACCCTCATCTGCTCCATCCTCAGCAGGTCCCGCTTCCACGTGGGAGATTGGATGG
GCACCATTAGAACCCTCACAGGAAATACATTTTCTTTGGCGGATTGCATTCCTTTGCTGCGGAAAACACT
GAAGGATGAGTCTTCTGTTACTTGCAAGTTAGCTTGTACAGCTGTGAGGAACTGTGTCATGAGTCTCTGC
AGCAGCAGCTACAGTGAGTTAGGACTGCAGCTGATCATCGATGTGCTGACTCTGAGGAACAGTTCCTATT
GGCTGGTGAGGACAGAGCTTCTGGAAACCCTTGCAGAGATTGACTTCAGGCTGGTGAGCTTTTTGGAGGC
AAAAGCAGAAAACTTACACAGAGGGGCTCATCATTATACAGGGCTTTTAAAACTGCAAGAACGAGTGCTC
AATAATGTTGTCATCCATTTGCTTGGAGATGAAGACCCCAGGGTGCGACATGTTGCCGCAGCATCACTAA
TTAGGCTTGTCCCAAAGCTGTTTTATAAATGTGACCAAGGACAAGCTGATCCAGTAGTGGCCGTGGCAAG
AGATCAAAGCAGTGTTTACCTGAAACTTCTCATGCATGAGACGCAGCCTCCATCTCATTTCTCCGTCAGC
ACAATAACCAGAATATATAGAGGCTATAACCTACTACCAAGCATAACAGACGTCACTATGGAAAATAACC
TTTCAAGAGTTATTGCAGCAGTTTCTCATGAACTAATCACATCAACCACCAGAGCACTCACATTTGGATG
CTGTGAAGCTTTGTGTCTTCTTTCCACTGCCTTCCCAGTTTGCATTTGGAGTTTAGGTTGGCACTGTGGA
GTGCCTCCACTGAGTGCCTCAGATGAGTCTAGGAAGAGCTGTACCGTTGGGATGGCCACAATGATTCTGA
CCCTGCTCTCGTCAGCTTGGTTCCCATTGGATCTCTCAGCCCATCAAGATGCTTTGATTTTGGCCGGAAA
CTTGCTTGCAGCCAGTGCTCCCAAATCTCTGAGAAGTTCATGGGCCTCTGAAGAAGAAGCCAACCCAGCA
GCCACCAAGCAAGAGGAGGTCTGGCCAGCCCTGGGGGACCGGGCCCTGGTGCCCATGGTGGAGCAGCTCT
TCTCTCACCTGCTGAAGGTGATTAACATTTGTGCCCACGTCCTGGATGACGTGGCTCCTGGACCCGCAAT
AAAGGCAGCCTTGCCTTCTCTAACAAACCCCCCTTCTCTAAGTCCCATCCGACGAAAGGGGAAGGAGAAA
GAACCAGGAGAACAAGCATCTGTACCGTTGAGTCCCAAGAAAGGCAGTGAGGCCAGTGCAGCTTCTAGAC
AATCTGATACCTCAGGTCCTGTTACAACAAGTAAATCCTCATCACTGGGGAGTTTCTATCATCTTCCTTC
ATACCTCAAACTGCATGATGTCCTGAAAGCTACACACGCTAACTACAAGGTCACGCTGGATCTTCAGAAC
AGCACGGAAAAGTTTGGAGGGTTTCTTCGCTCAGCCTTGGATGTTCTTTCTCAGATACTAGAGCTGGCCA
CACTGCAGGACATTGGGAAGTGTGTTGAAGAGATCCTAGGATACCTGAAATCCTGCTTTAGTCGAGAACC
AATGATGGCAACTGTTTGTGTTCAACAATTGTTGAAGACTCTCTTTGGCACAAACTTGGCCTCCCAGTTT
GATGGCTTATCTTCCAACCCCAGCAAGTCACAAGGCCGAGCACAGCGCCTTGGCTCCTCCAGTGTGAGGC
CAGGCTTGTACCACTACTGCTTCATGGCCCCGTACACCCACTTCACCCAGGCCCTCGCTGACGCCAGCCT
GAGGAACATGGTGCAGGCGGAGCAGGAGAACGACACCTCGGGATGGTTTGATGTCCTCCAGAAAGTGTCT
ACCCAGTTGAAGACAAACCTCACGAGTGTCACAAAGAACCGTGCAGATAAGAATGCTATTCATAATCACA
TTCGTTTGTTTGAACCTCTTGTTATAAAAGCTTTAAAACAGTACACGACTACAACATGTGTGCAGTTACA
GAAGCAGGTTTTAGATTTGCTGGCGCAGCTGGTTCAGTTACGGGTTAATTACTGTCTTCTGGATTCAGAT
CAGGTGTTTATTGGCTTTGTATTGAAACAGTTTGAATACATTGAAGTGGGCCAGTTCAGGGAATCAGAGG
CAATCATTCCAAACATCTTTTTCTTCTTGGTATTACTATCTTATGAACGCTATCATTCAAAACAGATCAT
TGGAATTCCTAAAATCATTCAGCTCTGTGATGGCATCATGGCCAGTGGAAGGAAGGCTGTGACACATGCC
ATACCGGCTCTGCAGCCCATAGTCCACGACCTCTTTGTATTAAGAGGAACAAATAAAGCTGATGCAGGAA
AAGAGCTTGAAACCCAAAAAGAGGTGGTGGTGTCAATGTTACTGAGACTCATCCAGTACCATCAGGTGTT
GGAGATGTTCATTCTTGTCCTGCAGCAGTGCCACAAGGAGAATGAAGACAAGTGGAAGCGACTGTCTCGA
CAGATAGCTGACATCATCCTCCCAATGTTAGCCAAACAGCAGATGCACATTGACTCTCATGAAGCCCTTG
GAGTGTTAAATACATTATTTGAGATTTTGGCCCCTTCCTCCCTCCGTCCGGTAGACATGCTTTTACGGAG
TATGTTCGTCACTCCAAACACAATGGCGTCCGTGAGCACTGTTCAACTGTGGATATCGGGAATTCTGGCC
ATTTTGAGGGTTCTGATTTCCCAGTCAACTGAAGATATTGTTCTTTCTCGTATTCAGGAGCTCTCCTTCT
CTCCGTATTTAATCTCCTGTACAGTAATTAATAGGTTAAGAGATGGGGACAGTACTTCAACGCTAGAAGA
ACACAGTGAAGGGAAACAAATAAAGAATTTGCCAGAAGAAACATTTTCAAGGTTTCTATTACAACTGGTT
GGTATTCTTTTAGAAGACATTGTTACAAAACAGCTGAAGGTGGAAATGAGTGAGCAGCAACATACTTTCT
ATTGCCAGGAACTAGGCACACTGCTAATGTGTCTGATCCACATCTTCAAGTCTGGAATGTTCCGGAGAAT
CACAGCAGCTGCCACTAGGCTGTTCCGCAGTGATGGCTGTGGCGGCAGTTTCTACACCCTGGACAGCTTG
AACTTGCGGGCTCGTTCCATGATCACCACCCACCCGGCCCTGGTGCTGCTCTGGTGTCAGATACTGCTGC
TTGTCAACCACACCGACTACCGCTGGTGGGCAGAAGTGCAGCAGACCCCGAAAAGACACAGTCTGTCCAG
CACAAAGTTACTTAGTCCCCAGATGTCTGGAGAAGAGGAGGATTCTGACTTGGCAGCCAAACTTGGAATG
TGCAATAGAGAAATAGTACGAAGAGGGGCTCTCATTCTCTTCTGTGATTATGTCTGTCAGAACCTCCATG
ACTCCGAGCACTTAACGTGGCTCATTGTAAATCACATTCAAGATCTGATCAGCCTTTCCCACGAGCCTCC
AGTACAGGACTTCATCAGTGCCGTTCATCGGAACTCTGCTGCCAGCGGCCTGTTCATCCAGGCAATTCAG
TCTCGTTGTGAAAACCTTTCAACTCCAACCATGCTGAAGAAAACTCTTCAGTGCTTGGAGGGGATCCATC
TCAGCCAGTCGGGAGCTGTGCTCACGCTGTATGTGGACAGGCTTCTGTGCACCCCTTTCCGTGTGCTGGC
TCGCATGGTCGACATCCTTGCTTGTCGCCGGGTAGAAATGCTTCTGGCTGCAAATTTACAGAGCAGCATG
GCCCAGTTGCCAATGGAAGAACTCAACAGAATCCAGGAATACCTTCAGAGCAGCGGGCTCGCTCAGAGAC
ACCAAAGGCTCTATTCCCTGCTGGACAGGTTTCGTCTCTCCACCATGCAAGACTCACTTAGTCCCTCTCC
TCCAGTCTCTTCCCACCCGCTGGACGGGGATGGGCACGTGTCACTGGAAACAGTGAGTCCGGACAAAGAC
TGGTACGTTCATCTTGTCAAATCCCAGTGTTGGACCAGGTCAGATTCTGCACTGCTGGAAGGTGCAGAGC
TGGTGAATCGGATTCCTGCTGAAGATATGAATGCCTTCATGATGAACTCGGAGTTCAACCTAAGCCTGCT
AGCTCCATGCTTAAGCCTAGGGATGAGTGAAATTTCTGGTGGCCAGAAGAGTGCCCTTTTTGAAGCAGCC
CGTGAGGTGACTCTGGCCCGTGTGAGCGGCACCGTGCAGCAGCTCCCTGCTGTCCATCATGTCTTCCAGC
CCGAGCTGCCTGCAGAACCGGCGGCCTACTGGAGCAAGTTGAATGATCTGTTTGGGGATGCTGCACTGTA
TCAGTCCCTGCCCACTCTGGCCCGGGCCCTGGCACAGTACCTGGTGGTGGTCTCCAAACTGCCCAGTCAT
TTGCACCTTCCTCCTGAGAAAGAGAAGGACATTGTGAAATTCGTGGTGGCAACCCTTGAGGCCCTGTCCT
GGCATTTGATCCATGAGCAGATCCCGCTGAGTCTGGATCTCCAGGCAGGGCTGGACTGCTGCTGCCTGGC
CCTGCAGCTGCCTGGCCTCTGGAGCGTGGTCTCCTCCACAGAGTTTGTGACCCACGCCTGCTCCCTCATC
CACTGTGTGCACTTCATCCTGGAGGCCGTTGCAGTGCAGCCTGGAGAGCAGCTTCTTAGTCCAGAAAGAA
GGACAAATACCCCAAAAGCCATCAGCGAGGAGGAGGAGGAAGTAGATCCAAACACACAGAATCCTAAGTA
TATCACTGCAGCCTGTGAGATGGTGGCAGAAATGGTGGAGTCTCTGCAGTCGGTGTTGGCCTTGGGTCAT
AAAAGGAATAGCGGCGTGCCGGCGTTTCTCACGCCATTGCTCAGGAACATCATCATCAGCCTGGCCCGCC
TGCCCCTTGTCAACAGCTACACACGTGTGCCCCCACTGGTGTGGAAGCTTGGATGGTCACCCAAACCGGG
AGGGGATTTTGGCACAGCATTCCCTGAGATCCCCGTGGAGTTCCTCCAGGAAAAGGAAGTCTTTAAGGAG
TTCATCTACCGCATCAACACACTAGGCTGGACCAGTCGTACTCAGTTTGAAGAAACTTGGGCCACCCTCC
TTGGTGTCCTGGTGACGCAGCCCCTCGTGATGGAGCAGGAGGAGAGCCCACCAGAAGAAGACACAGAGAG
GACCCAGATCAACGTCCTGGCCGTGCAGGCCATCACCTCACTGGTGCTCAGTGCAATGACTGTGCCTGTG
GCCGGCAACCCAGCTGTAAGCTGCTTGGAGCAGCAGCCCCGGAACAAGCCTCTGAAAGCTCTCGACACCA
GGTTTGGGAGGAAGCTGAGCATTATCAGAGGGATTGTGGAGCAAGAGATTCAAGCAATGGTTTCAAAGAG
AGAGAATATTGCCACCCATCATTTATATCAGGCATGGGATCCTGTCCCTTCTCTGTCTCCGGCTACTACA
GGTGCCCTCATCAGCCACGAGAAGCTGCTGCTGCAGATCAACCCCGAGCGGGAGCTGGGGAGCATGAGCT
ACAAACTCGGCCAGGTGTCCATACACTCCGTGTGGCTAGGGAACAGCATCACACCCCTGAGGGAGGAGGA
ATGGGACGAGGAAGAGGAGGAGGAGGCCGACGCCCCTGCACCTTCGTCACCACCCACGTCTCCAGTCAAC
TCCAGGAAACACCGGGCTGGAGTTGACATCCACTCCTGTTCGCAGTTTTTGCTTGAGTTGTACAGCCGCT
GGATCCTGCCGTCCAGCTCAGCCAGGAGGACCCCGGCCATCCTGATCAGTGAGGTGGTCAGATCCCTTCT
AGTGGTCTCAGACTTGTTCACCGAGCGCAACCAGTTTGAGCTGATGTATGTGACGCTGACAGAACTGCGA
AGGGTGCACCCTTCAGAAGACGAGATCCTCGCTCAGTACCTGGTGCCTGCCACCTGCAAGGCAGCTGCCG
TCCTTGGGATGGACAAGGCCGTGGCGGAGCCTGTCAGCCGCCTGCTGGAGAGCACGCTCAGGAGCAGCCA
CCTGCCCAGCAGGGTTGGAGCCCTGCACGGCATCCTCTATGTGCTGGAGTGCGACCTGCTGGACGACACT
GCCAAGCAGCTCATCCCGGTCATCAGCGACTATCTCCTCTCCAACCTGAAAGGGATCGCCCACTGCGTGA
ACATTCACAGCCAGCAGCACGTACTGGTCATGTGTGCCACTGCGTTTTACCTCATTGAGAACTATCCTCT
GGACGTAGGGCCGGAATTTTCAGCATCAATAATACAGATGTGTGGGGTGATGCTGTCTGGAAGTGAGGAG
TCCACCCCCTCCATCATTTACCACTGTGCCCTCAGAGGCCTGGAGCGCCTCCTGCTCTCTGAGCAGCTCT
CCCGCCTGGATGCAGAATCGCTGGTCAAGCTGAGTGTGGACAGAGTGAACGTGCACAGCCCGCACCGGGC
CATGGCGGCTCTGGGCCTGATGCTCACCTGCATGTACACAGGAAAGGAGAAAGTCAGTCCGGGTAGAACT
TCAGACCCTAATCCTGCAGCCCCCGACAGCGAGTCAGTGATTGTTGCTATGGAGCGGGTATCTGTTCTTT
TTGATAGGATCAGGAAAGGCTTTCCTTGTGAAGCCAGAGTGGTGGCCAGGATCCTGCCCCAGTTTCTAGA
CGACTTCTTCCCACCCCAGGACATCATGAACAAAGTCATCGGAGAGTTTCTGTCCAACCAGCAGCCATAC
CCCCAGTTCATGGCCACCGTGGTGTATAAGGTGTTTCAGACTCTGCACAGCACCGGGCAGTCGTCCATGG
TCCGGGACTGGGTCATGCTGTCCCTCTCCAACTTCACGCAGAGGGCCCCGGTCGCCATGGCCACGTGGAG
CCTCTCCTGCTTCTTTGTCAGCGCGTCCACCAGCCCGTGGGTCGCGGCGATCCTCCCACATGTCATCAGC
AGGATGGGCAAGCTGGAGCAGGTGGACGTGAACCTTTTCTGCCTGGTCGCCACAGACTTCTACAGACACC
AGATAGAGGAGGAGCTCGACCGCAGGGCCTTCCAGTCTGTGCTTGAGGTGGTTGCAGCCCCAGGAAGCCC
ATATCACCGGCTGCTGACTTGTTTACGAAATGTCCACAAGGTCACCACCTGC
